Addgene plasmid #188634: pUC19 EGFRup-CD3ε-mNeonGreen-EGFRdown
Purpose: HDR template for CD3ε-mNeonGreen knock-in at C-terminus of human EGFR
Depositing lab: Jared Toettcher. Depositing organization: Princeton University. Publication: pYtags enable spatiotemporal measurements of receptor tyrosine kinase signaling in living cells. Farahani PE, Yang X, Mesev EV, Fomby KA, Brumbaugh-Reed EH, Bashor CJ, Nelson CM, Toettcher JE. Elife. 2023 May 22;12:e82863. doi: 10.7554/eLife.82863. PubMed 37212240.
Backbone
  Vector backbone: pUC19
  Total vector size (bp): 4861
  Vector type: Mammalian Expression, CRISPR
Growth in bacteria
  Bacterial resistance: Ampicillin, 100 μg/mL
  Growth temperature: 37°C
  Growth strain: NEB Stable
  Copy number: Unknown
Gene/Insert
  Gene/Insert name: EGFR (alt name: ERBB)
  Species: H. sapiens (human), Synthetic
  Entrez Gene: EGFR (a.k.a. ERBB, ERBB1, ERRP, HER1, NISBD2, NNCIS, PIG61, mENA)
  Tag / fusion protein: CD3ε-mNeonGreen (C terminal on insert)
  Cloning method: Gibson Cloning
  Sequencing primers: 5′ agctggcacgacaggtttcccgactggaaagc; 3′ tcgcgcgtttcggtgatgacgg
Terms and licenses: Academic/Nonprofit Terms; Industry Terms: Not Available to Industry
Depositor comments: Please visit https://doi.org/10.1101/2022.08.13.503850 for bioRxiv preprint.
How to cite: pUC19 EGFRup-CD3ε-mNeonGreen-EGFRdown was a gift from Jared Toettcher (Addgene plasmid # 188634 ; http://n2t.net/addgene:188634 ; RRID:Addgene_188634)
