[The description below was written by a language model from this plasmid's Addgene catalogue record and pLannotate feature annotations shown in this document.]
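Description:
pUC19 EGFRup-CD3ε-mNeonGreen-EGFRdown is a 4,861 bp donor plasmid built by Gibson assembly in the pUC19 backbone. It serves as a homology-directed repair (HDR) template for CRISPR-mediated knock-in at the C-terminus of the endogenous human EGFR gene. It is propagated in E. coli through the high-copy ColE1/pUC origin and selected with ampicillin through the bla (AmpR) gene and its promoter. Although catalogued under mammalian expression and CRISPR, no mammalian promoter is annotated. This fits its role as a repair template, since the inserted sequence is meant to be expressed from the native EGFR locus after integration.

The payload begins with an upstream homology arm that includes a fragment of the EGFR coding sequence. That fragment runs directly into a short Cd3e segment, which the annotation tool matched to the mouse protein. CD3 chains carry immunoreceptor tyrosine-based activation motifs (ITAMs) in their cytoplasmic tails, which become tyrosine-phosphorylated during signalling. After an unannotated stretch of about 200 bp, whose content the record does not state, comes the full mNeonGreen coding sequence, a bright monomeric yellow-green fluorescent protein. The region downstream of mNeonGreen presumably holds the EGFR downstream homology arm named in the title, but it is not annotated as such. The very short CEN4, rop and lacI hits are likely incidental matches or backbone remnants rather than functional elements.

Successful integration would produce EGFR fused at its C-terminus to CD3ε-mNeonGreen. This supports the associated work on pYtags, which enable spatiotemporal measurement of receptor tyrosine kinase signalling in living cells. The guide RNA and Cas9 needed for targeting are not part of this plasmid.
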