Features (pLannotate 1.2.2; 9 found; start..end, strand, type, name):
     65..424     +  CDS            EGFR (fragment): precursor of human epidermal growth factor receptor
    419..520     +  CDS            Cd3e (fragment): CD3E_MOUSE - Experimental evidence at protein level: Swiss-Prot protein existence level 1. Part of the TCR-CD3 complex present on T-lymphocyte cell surface that plays an essential role in adaptive immune response. When antigen presenting cells (APCs) activate T-cell receptor (TCR), TCR- mediated signals are transmitted across the cell membrane by the CD3 chains CD3D, CD3E, CD3G and CD3Z. All CD3 chains contain immunoreceptor tyrosine-based activation motifs (ITAMs) in their cytoplasmic domain. Upon TCR engagement, these motifs become phosphorylated by Src family protein tyrosine kinases LCK an
    734..1441    +  CDS            mNeonGreen: bright monomeric yellow-green fluorescent protein derived from LanYFP (Shaner et al., 2013)
   1723..1739    +  misc_feature   CEN4 (fragment): S. cerevisiae CEN4 centromere
   2352..2387    -  CDS            rop (fragment): Rop protein, which maintains plasmids at low copy number; rop
   2482..2586    +  promoter       AmpR promoter: bla
   2587..3447    +  CDS            AmpR: β-lactamase; bla; confers resistance to ampicillin, carbenicillin, and related antibiotics
   3618..4206    +  rep_origin     ori: high-copy-number ColE1/pMB1/pBR322/pUC origin of replication
   4389..4481    +  CDS            lacI (fragment): lac repressor; lacI; The lac repressor binds to the lac operator to inhibit transcription in E. coli. This inhibition can be relieved by adding lactose or isopropyl-β-D-thiogalactopyranoside (IPTG).
>Addgene plasmid #188634 | pUC19 EGFRup-CD3ε-mNeonGreen-EGFRdown | addgene full sequence | sequence record 369482 | Addgene NGS Result
CCAGGGATCCTGCATGGGATGGTGCTTTGCTGATTACTTCACCTCTGATTTCTTTCCACTTTCAGAATAC
ATAAACCAGTCCGTTCCCAAAAGGCCCGCTGGCTCTGTGCAGAATCCTGTCTATCACAATCAGCCTCTGA
ACCCCGCGCCCAGCAGAGACCCACACTACCAGGACCCCCACAGCACTGCAGTGGGCAACCCCGAGTATCT
CAACACTGTCCAGCCCACCTGTGTCAACAGCACATTCGACAGCCCTGCCCACTGGGCCCAGAAAGGCAGC
CACCAAATTAGCCTGGACAACCCTGACTACCAGCAGGACTTCTTTCCCAAGGAAGCCAAGCCAAATGGCA
TCTTTAAGGGCTCCACAGCTGAAAATGCAGAATACCTAAGGGTCGCGCCACAAAGCAGTGAATTTATTGG
AGCAGGCTCTGGTTCTCCACCTCCCGTCCCTAATCCCGATTATGAGCCCATTCGGAAAGGTCAAAGAGAT
TTGTATAGTGGCCTCAATCAAAGAAGAATCGGGTCAGGTTCCGGCCCGCCGCCAGTCCCAAACCCCGACT
ATGAACCAATCAGGAAAGGCCAACGGGATTTGTACTCAGGATTGAATCAGCGCAGGATAGGTTCCGGCTC
CGGGCCACCACCCGTCCCTAACCCAGATTACGAACCCATACGCAAGGGACAACGCGATCTTTACAGCGGA
TTGAACCAACGACGAATAGGATCTGGTTCTGGCGTGAGCAAGGGCGAGGAGGATAACATGGCCTCTCTCC
CAGCGACACATGAGTTACACATCTTTGGCTCCATCAACGGTGTGGACTTTGACATGGTGGGTCAGGGCAC
CGGCAATCCAAATGATGGTTATGAGGAGTTAAACCTGAAGTCCACCAAGGGTGACCTCCAGTTCTCCCCC
TGGATTCTGGTCCCTCATATCGGGTATGGCTTCCATCAGTACCTGCCCTACCCTGACGGGATGTCGCCTT
TCCAGGCCGCCATGGTAGATGGCTCCGGATACCAAGTCCATCGCACAATGCAGTTTGAAGATGGTGCCTC
CCTTACTGTTAACTACCGCTACACCTACGAGGGAAGCCACATCAAAGGAGAGGCCCAGGTGAAGGGGACT
GGTTTCCCTGCTGACGGTCCTGTGATGACCAACTCGCTGACCGCTGCGGACTGGTGCAGGTCGAAGAAGA
CTTACCCCAACGACAAAACCATCATCAGTACCTTTAAGTGGAGTTACACCACTGGAAATGGCAAGCGCTA
CCGGAGCACTGCGCGGACCACCTACACCTTTGCCAAGCCAATGGCGGCTAACTATCTGAAGAACCAGCCG
ATGTACGTGTTCCGTAAGACGGAGCTCAAGCACTCCAAGACCGAGCTCAACTTCAAGGAGTGGCAAAAGG
CCTTTACCGATGTGATGGGCATGGACGAGCTGTACAAGTAACCACGGAGGATAGTATGAGCCCTAAAAAT
CCAGACTCTTTCGATACCCAGCACCAAGCCACAGCAGGTCCTCCATCCCAACAGCCATGCCCGCATTAGC
TCTTAGACCCACAGACTGGTTTTGCAACGTTTACACCGACTAGCCAGGAAGTACTTCCACCTCGGGCACA
TTTTGGGAAGTTGCATTCCTTTGTCTTCAAACTGTGAAGCATTTACAGAAACGCATCCAGCAAGAATATT
GTCCCTTTGAGCAGAAATTTATCTTTCAAAGAGGTATATTTGAAAAAATAAAAAAGTATATGTGAGGATT
TTTATTGATTGGGGATCTTGGAGTTTTTCATTGTCGCTATTGATTTTTACTTCAATGGGCTCTTCCAACA
AGGAAGAAGCTTGCTGGTAGCACTTGCTACCCTGAGTTCATCCAGGCCCAACTGTGAGCAAGGAGCACAA
GCCACAAGTCTTCCAGAGGATGCTTGATTCCAGTGGTTCTGCTTCAAGGCTTCCACTGCAAAACACTAAA
GATCCAAGAAGGCCTTCATGGCCCCAGCAGGCCGGATCGGTACTGTATCAAGTCATGGCAGGTACAGTAG
GATAAGCCACTCTGTCCCTTCCTGGGCAAAGAAGAAACGGAGGGGATGGAATTCTTCCTTAGACTTACTT
TTGTAAAAATGTCCCCACGGTACTTACTCCCCACTGATGGACCAGTGGTTTCCAGTCATGAGCGTTAGAC
TGACTTGTTTGTCTTCCATTCCATTGTTTTGAAACTCAGTATGCTGCCCCTGTCTTGCTGTCATGAAATC
ATTAAGCCAGCCCCGACACCCGCCAACACCCGCTGACGCGCCCTGACGGGCTTGTCTGCTCCCGGCATCC
GCTTACAGACAAGCTGTGACCGTCTCCGGGAGCTGCATGTGTCAGAGGTTTTCACCGTCATCACCGAAAC
GCGCGAGACGAAAGGGCCTCGTGATACGCCTATTTTTATAGGTTAATGTCATGATAATAATGGTTTCTTA
GACGTCAGGTGGCACTTTTCGGGGAAATGTGCGCGGAACCCCTATTTGTTTATTTTTCTAAATACATTCA
AATATGTATCCGCTCATGAGACAATAACCCTGATAAATGCTTCAATAATATTGAAAAAGGAAGAGTATGA
GTATTCAACATTTCCGTGTCGCCCTTATTCCCTTTTTTGCGGCATTTTGCCTTCCTGTTTTTGCTCACCC
AGAAACGCTGGTGAAAGTAAAAGATGCTGAAGATCAGTTGGGTGCACGAGTGGGTTACATCGAACTGGAT
CTCAACAGCGGTAAGATCCTTGAGAGTTTTCGCCCCGAAGAACGTTTTCCAATGATGAGCACTTTTAAAG
TTCTGCTATGTGGCGCGGTATTATCCCGTATTGACGCCGGGCAAGAGCAACTCGGTCGCCGCATACACTA
TTCTCAGAATGACTTGGTTGAGTACTCACCAGTCACAGAAAAGCATCTTACGGATGGCATGACAGTAAGA
GAATTATGCAGTGCTGCCATAACCATGAGTGATAACACTGCGGCCAACTTACTTCTGACAACGATCGGAG
GACCGAAGGAGCTAACCGCTTTTTTGCACAACATGGGGGATCATGTAACTCGCCTTGATCGTTGGGAACC
GGAGCTGAATGAAGCCATACCAAACGACGAGCGTGACACCACGATGCCTGTAGCAATGGCAACAACGTTG
CGCAAACTATTAACTGGCGAACTACTTACTCTAGCTTCCCGGCAACAATTAATAGACTGGATGGAGGCGG
ATAAAGTTGCAGGACCACTTCTGCGCTCGGCCCTTCCGGCTGGCTGGTTTATTGCTGATAAATCTGGAGC
CGGTGAGCGTGGGTCTCGCGGTATCATTGCAGCACTGGGGCCAGATGGTAAGCCCTCCCGTATCGTAGTT
ATCTACACGACGGGGAGTCAGGCAACTATGGATGAACGAAATAGACAGATCGCTGAGATAGGTGCCTCAC
TGATTAAGCATTGGTAACTGTCAGACCAAGTTTACTCATATATACTTTAGATTGATTTAAAACTTCATTT
TTAATTTAAAAGGATCTAGGTGAAGATCCTTTTTGATAATCTCATGACCAAAATCCCTTAACGTGAGTTT
TCGTTCCACTGAGCGTCAGACCCCGTAGAAAAGATCAAAGGATCTTCTTGAGATCCTTTTTTTCTGCGCG
TAATCTGCTGCTTGCAAACAAAAAAACCACCGCTACCAGCGGTGGTTTGTTTGCCGGATCAAGAGCTACC
AACTCTTTTTCCGAAGGTAACTGGCTTCAGCAGAGCGCAGATACCAAATACTGTTCTTCTAGTGTAGCCG
TAGTTAGGCCACCACTTCAAGAACTCTGTAGCACCGCCTACATACCTCGCTCTGCTAATCCTGTTACCAG
TGGCTGCTGCCAGTGGCGATAAGTCGTGTCTTACCGGGTTGGACTCAAGACGATAGTTACCGGATAAGGC
GCAGCGGTCGGGCTGAACGGGGGGTTCGTGCACACAGCCCAGCTTGGAGCGAACGACCTACACCGAACTG
AGATACCTACAGCGTGAGCTATGAGAAAGCGCCACGCTTCCCGAAGGGAGAAAGGCGGACAGGTATCCGG
TAAGCGGCAGGGTCGGAACAGGAGAGCGCACGAGGGAGCTTCCAGGGGGAAACGCCTGGTATCTTTATAG
TCCTGTCGGGTTTCGCCACCTCTGACTTGAGCGTCGATTTTTGTGATGCTCGTCAGGGGGGCGGAGCCTA
TGGAAAAACGCCAGCAACGCGGCCTTTTTACGGTTCCTGGCCTTTTGCTGGCCTTTTGCTCACATGTTCT
TTCCTGCGTTATCCCCTGATTCTGTGGATAACCGTATTACCGCCTTTGAGTGAGCTGATACCGCTCGCCG
CAGCCGAACGACCGAGCGCAGCGAGTCAGTGAGCGAGGAAGCGGAAGAGCGCCCAATACGCAAACCGCCT
CTCCCCGCGCGTTGGCCGATTCATTAATGCAGCTGGCACGACAGGTTTCCCGACTGGAAAGCGGGCAGTG
AGCGCATATACACACACGTACACACACACCACACACACCCACATGCACACACCACACACACATACAAATA
TACACCACACACACATACACCACACACACGGTGCACATACACACACATATACACACACCAGACACACATA
CCACATACACATCACACATATATGTATACATGCATACACATACACACACACATACACACACTCTCCTCAA
GGCAGTTTATCCTCTGAGAACTTTAAATTTACAAAAGACACATATGTCCATTACTTTGAGAAGGACAGGA
AAGAACCCACTTTCTTTTGCAGCAACAGCAAGAGGGCCCTCCCGAGGCTCCTGCTCCCTGTCATAAGTCT
CCTTGTTGAGGACATTCACAGGGTTCAGAAC
